>Addgene plasmid #218757 | pAAV-hSyn-ConVERGD-N2cG-WPRE | addgene full sequence | sequence record 432006 | Addgene NGS Result
GGGTGCACGAGTGGGTTACATCGAACTGGATCTCAACAGCGGTAAGATCCTTGAGAGTTTTCGCCCCGAA
GAACGTTTTCCAATGATGAGCACTTTTAAAGTTCTGCTATGTGGCGCGGTATTATCCCGTATTGACGCCG
GGCAAGAGCAACTCGGTCGCCGCATACACTATTCTCAGAATGACTTGGTTGAGTACTCACCAGTCACAGA
AAAGCATCTTACGGATGGCATGACAGTAAGAGAATTATGCAGTGCTGCCATAACCATGAGTGATAACACT
GCGGCCAACTTACTTCTGACAACGATCGGAGGACCGAAGGAGCTAACCGCTTTTTTGCACAACATGGGGG
ATCATGTAACTCGCCTTGATCGTTGGGAACCGGAGCTGAATGAAGCCATACCAAACGACGAGCGTGACAC
CACGATGCCTGTAGCAATGGCAACAACGTTGCGCAAACTATTAACTGGCGAACTACTTACTCTAGCTTCC
CGGCAACAATTAATAGACTGGATGGAGGCGGATAAAGTTGCAGGACCACTTCTGCGCTCGGCCCTTCCGG
CTGGCTGGTTTATTGCTGATAAATCTGGAGCCGGTGAGCGTGGTTCTCGCGGTATCATTGCAGCACTGGG
GCCAGATGGTAAGCCCTCCCGTATCGTAGTTATCTACACGACGGGGAGTCAGGCAACTATGGATGAACGA
AATAGACAGATCGCTGAGATAGGTGCCTCACTGATTAAGCATTGGTAACTGTCAGACCAAGTTTACTCAT
ATATACTTTAGATTGATTTAAAACTTCATTTTTAATTTAAAAGGATCTAGGTGAAGATCCTTTTTGATAA
TCTCATGACCAAAATCCCTTAACGTGAGTTTTCGTTCCACTGAGCGTCAGACCCCGTAGAAAAGATCAAA
GGATCTTCTTGAGATCCTTTTTTTCTGCGCGTAATCTGCTGCTTGCAAACAAAAAAACCACCGCTACCAG
CGGTGGTTTGTTTGCCGGATCAAGAGCTACCAACTCTTTTTCCGAAGGTAACTGGCTTCAGCAGAGCGCA
GATACCAAATACTGTTCTTCTAGTGTAGCCGTAGTTAGGCCACCACTTCAAGAACTCTGTAGCACCGCCT
ACATACCTCGCTCTGCTAATCCTGTTACCAGTGGCTGCTGCCAGTGGCGATAAGTCGTGTCTTACCGGGT
TGGACTCAAGACGATAGTTACCGGATAAGGCGCAGCGGTCGGGCTGAACGGGGGGTTCGTGCACACAGCC
CAGCTTGGAGCGAACGACCTACACCGAACTGAGATACCTACAGCGTGAGCTATGAGAAAGCGCCACGCTT
CCCGAAGGGAGAAAGGCGGACAGGTATCCGGTAAGCGGCAGGGTCGGAACAGGAGAGCGCACGAGGGAGC
TTCCAGGGGGAAACGCCTGGTATCTTTATAGTCCTGTCGGGTTTCGCCACCTCTGACTTGAGCGTCGATT
TTTGTGATGCTCGTCAGGGGGGCGGAGCCTATGGAAAAACGCCAGCAACGCGGCCTTTTTACGGTTCCTG
GCCTTTTGCTGGCCTTTTGCTCACATGTTCTTTCCTGCGTTATCCCCTGATTCTGTGGATAACCGTATTA
CCGCCTTTGAGTGAGCTGATACCGCTCGCCGCAGCCGAACGACCGAGCGCAGCGAGTCAGTGAGCGAGGA
AGCGGAAGAGCGCCCAATACGCAAACCGCCTCTCCCCGCGCGTTGGCCGATTCATTAATGCAGCTGGCAC
GACAGGTTTCCCGACTGGAAAGCGGGCAGTGAGCGCAACGCAATTAATGTGAGTTAGCTCACTCATTAGG
CACCCCAGGCTTTACACTTTATGCTTCCGGCTCGTATGTTGTGTGGAATTGTGAGCGGATAACAATTTCA
CACAGGAAACAGCTATGACCATGATTACGCCAAGCTCGGCGCGCCATTGGGATCCAATCCTGCAGGCAGC
TGCGCGCTCGCTCGCTCACTGAGGCCGCCCGGGCAAAGCCCGGGCGTCGGGCGACCTTTGGTCGCCCGGC
CTCAGTGAGCGAGCGAGCGCGCAGAGAGGGAGTGGCCAACTCCATCACTAGGGGTTCCTGGAGCTCCGGT
TACCTACAAAATCAGAAGGACAGGGAAGGGAGCAGTGGTTCACGCCTGTAATCCCAGCAATTTGGGAGGC
CAAGGTGGGTAGATCACCTGAGATTAGGAGTTGGAGACCAGCCTGGCCAATATGGTGAAACCCCGTCTCT
ACCAAAAAAACAAAAATTAGCTGAGCCTGGTCATGCATGCCTGGAATCCCAACAACTCGGGAGGCTGAGG
CAGGAGAATCGCTTGAACCCAGGAGGCGGAGATTGCAGTGAGCCAAGATTGTGCCACTGCACTCCAGCTT
GGTTCCCAATAGACCCCGCAGGCCCTACAGGTTGTCTTCCCAACTTGCCCCTTGCTCCATACCACCCCCC
TCCACCCCATAATATTATAGAAGGACACCTAGTCAGACAAAATGATGCAACTTAATTTTATTAGGACAAG
GCTGGTGGGCACTGGAGTGGCAACTTCCAGGGCCAGGAGAGGCACTGGGGAGGGGTCACAGGGATGCCAC
CCGTAGATCGATCTACGGTATCGATGCGGGGAGGCGGCCCAAAGGGAGATCCGACTCGTCTGAGGGCGAA
GGCGAAGACGCGGAAGAGGCCGCAGAGCCGGCAGCAGGCCGCGGGAAGGAAGGTCCGCTGGATTGAGGGC
CGAAGGGACGTAGCAGAAGGACGTCCCGCGCAGAATCCAGGTGGCAACACAGGCGAGCAGCCAAGGAAAG
GACGATGATTTCCCCGACAACACCACGGAATTGTCAGTGCCCAACAGCCGAGCCCCTGTCCAGCAGCGGG
CAAGGCAGGCGGCGATGAGTTCCGCCGTGGCAATAGGGAGGGGGAAAGCGAAAGTCCCGGAAAGGAGCTG
ACAGGTGGTGGCAATGCCCCAACCAGTGGGGGTTGCGTCAGCAAACACAGTGCACACCACGCCACGTTGC
CTGACAACGGGCCACAACTCCTCATAAAGAGACAGCAACCAGGATTTATACAAGGAGGAGAAAATGAAAG
CCATACGGGAAGCAATAGCATGATACAAAGGCATTAAAGCAGCGTATCCACATAGCGTAAAAGGAGCAAC
ATAGTTAAGAATACCAGTCAATCTTTCACAAATTTTGTAATCCAGAGGTTGATTATCGATCGGCCGCATA
TAAGCTTCGTACGGAAGTTACTATTCCGAAGTTCCTATTCTCTAGAAAGTATAGGAACTTCGTGTCGATG
GTGATGCTTGGCAATTCGGGTCGATGGTGAAGCATTGGTCTTCCTATTTTGATGAAGTTCCTATTCTTCA
AAAGGTATAGGAACTTCCTCGAGACCGGTACTAGTGGCCGCCACCATGCCAGAGCCAGCGAAGTCTGCTC
CCGCCCCGAAAAAGGGCTCCAAGAAGGCGGTGACTAAGGCGCAGAAGAAAGGCGGCAAGAAGCGCAAGCG
CAGCCGCAAGGAGAGCTATTCCATCTATGTGTACAAGGTTCTGAAGCAGGTCCACCCTGACACCGGCATT
TCGTCCAAGGCCATGGGCATCATGAACTCGTTTGTGAACGACATTTTCGAGCGCATCGCAGGTGAGGCTT
CCCGCCTGGCGCATTACAACAAGCGCTCGACCATCACCTCCAGGGAGATCCAGACGGCCGTGCGCCTGCT
GCTGCCTGGGGAGTTGGCCAAGCACGCCGTGTCCGAGGGTACTAAGGCCATCACCAAGTACACCAGCTCT
AAGGATGGATCCGGCGCCGTTTACCCATACGATGTTCCTGACTATGCGGGCTATCCCTATGACGTCCCGG
ACTATGCAGGATCCTATCCATATGACGTTCCAGATTACGCTGGAAGCGGAGCTACTAACTTCAGCCTGCT
GAAGCAGGCTGGAGACGTGGAGGAGAACCCTGGACCTATGGTTCCTCAGGTTCTTTTGTTTGTACTCCTT
CTGGGTTTTTCGTTGTGTTTCGGGAAGTTCCCCATTTACACGATACCAGACGAACTTGGTCCCTGGAGCC
CTATTGACATACACCATCTCAGCTGTCCAAATAACCTGGTTGTGGAGGATGAAGGATGTACCAACCTGTC
CGAGTTCTCCTACATGGAACTCAAAGTGGGATACATCTCAGCCATCAAAGTGAACGGGTTCACTTGCACA
GGTGTTGTGACAGAGGCAGAGACCTACACCAACTTTGTTGGTTATGTCACAACCACATTCAAGAGAAAGC
ATTTCCGCCCCACCCCAGACGCATGTAGAGCCGCGTATAACTGGAAGATGGCCGGTGACCCCAGATATGA
AGAGTCCCTACACAATCCATACCCCGACTACCACTGGCTTCGAACTGTAAGAACCACCAAAGAGTCCCTC
ATTATCATATCCCCAAGTGTGACAGATTTGGACCCATATGACAAATCCCTTCACTCAAGGGTCTTCCCTG
GCGGAAAGTGCTCAGGAATAACGGTGTCCTCTACCTACTGCTCAACTAACCATGATTACACCATTTGGAT
GCCCGAGAATCCGAGACCAAGGACACCTTGTGACATTTTTACCAATAGCAGAGGGAAGAGAGCATCCAAC
GGGAACAAGACTTGCGGCTTTGTGGATGAAAGAGGCCTGTATAAGTCTCTAAAAGGAGCATGCAGGCTCA
AGTTATGTGGAGTTCTTGGACTTAGACTTATGGATGGAACATGGGTCGCGATGCAAACATCAGATGAGAC
CAAATGGTGCCCTCCAGATCAGTTGGTGAATTTGCACGACTTTCGCTCAGACGAGATTGAGCATCTCGTT
GTGGAGGAGTTAGTCAAGAAAAGAGAGGAATGTCTGGACGCATTAGAGTCCATCATGACCACCAAGTCAG
TAAGTTTCAGACGTCTCAGTCACCTGAGAAAACTTGTCCCAGGGTTTGGAAAAGCATATACCATATTCAA
CAAAACCTTGATGGAGGCTGATGCTCACTACAAGTCAGTCCGGACCTGGAATGAGATCATCCCCTCAAAA
GGGTGTTTGAAAGTTGGAGGAAGGTGCCATCCTCATGTGAACGGGGTGTTTTTCAATGGTATAATATTAG
GGCCTGACGACCATGTCCTAATCCCAGAGATGCAATCATCCCTCCTCCAGCAACATATGGAGTTGTTGGA
ATCTTCAGTTATCCCCCTGATGCACCCCCTGGCAGACCCTTCTACAGTTTTCAAAGAAGGTGATGAGGCT
GAGGATTTTGTTGAAGTTCACCTCCCCGATGTGTACAAACAGATCTCAGGGGTTGACCTGGGTCTCCCGA
ACTGGGGAAAGTATGTATTGATGACTGCAGGGGCCATGATTGGCCTGGTGTTGATATTTTCCCTAATGAC
ATGGTGCAGAAGAGCCAATCGACCAGAATCGAAACAACGCAGTTTTGGAGGGACAGGGGGGAATGTGTCA
GTCACTTCCCAAAGCGGAAAAGTCATACCTTCATGGGAATCATATAAGAGTGGAGGTGAGATCAGACTGT
GAGCATGCACATGCATGAATTCATAACTTCGTATAATGTATGCTATACGAAGTTATTTTCTTTCTTTGCG
CGTCCTGGATTCGCGGAAACGCGTACATCCAGCTGACGAGTCCCAAATAGGACGAAACGCGCTTTTCTTT
TTGTTTTTATAACTTCGTATAATGTATGCTATACGAAGTTATCTTAAGGTCGACGAAGTTCCTATACTTT
CTAGAGAATAGGAACTTCGGAATAGGAACTTCGTGTCGATGGTGATGCTTGGCAATTCGGGTCGATGGTG
AAGCATTGGTCTTCCTATTTTGATGAAGTTCCTATACCTTTTGAAGAATAGGAACTTCGCTAGCGGTACC
CTGCGCTCTCAGGCACGACACGACTCCTCCGCTGCCCACCGCAGACTGAGGCAGCGCTGAGTCGCCGGCG
CCGCAGCGCAGATGGTCGCGCCCGTGCCCCCCTATCTCGCGCCTCGCGTGGTGCGGTCCGGCTGGGCCGG
CGGCGGCGCGGACGCGACCAAGGTGGCCGGGAAGGGGAGTTTGCGGGGGACCGGCGAGTGACGTCAGCGC
GCCTTCAGTGCTGAGGCGGCGGTGGCGCGCGCCGCCAGGCGGGGGCGAAGGCACTGTCCGCGGTGCTGAA
GCTGGCAGTGCGCACGCGCCTCGCCGCATCCTGTTTCCCCTCCCCCTCTCTGATAGGGGATGCGCAATTT
GGGGAATGGGGGTTGGGTGCTTGTCCAGTGGGTCGGGGTCGGTCGTCAGGTAGGCACCCCCACCCCGCCT
CATCCTGGTCCTAAAACCCACTTGCACTGCGATCGCGGGCCCGTGCAGCATCTGCGGCCGCAGGAACCCC
TAGTGATGGAGTTGGCCACTCCCTCTCTGCGCGCTCGCTCGCTCACTGAGGCCGGGCGACCAAAGGTCGC
CCGACGCCCGGGCGGCCTCAGTGAGCGAGCGAGCGCGCAGCTGCCTGCAGGATTGGATCCCAATACGCGT
CAATTCACTGGCCGTCGTTTTACAACGTCGTGACTGGGAAAACCCTGGCGTTACCCAACTTAATCGCCTT
GCAGCACATCCCCCTTTCGCCAGCTGGCGTAATAGCGAAGAGGCCCGCACCGATCGCCCTTCCCAACAGT
TGCGCAGCCTGAATGGCGAATGGCGCCTGATGCGGTATTTTCTCCTTACGCATCTGTGCGGTATTTCACA
CCGCATATGGTGCACTCTCAGTACAATCTGCTCTGATGCCGCATAGTTAAGCCAGCCCCGACACCCGCCA
ACACCCGCTGACGCGCCCTGACGGGCTTGTCTGCTCCCGGCATCCGCTTACAGACAAGCTGTGACAGTCT
CCGGGAGCTGCATGTGTCAGAGGTTTTCACCGTCATCACCGAAACGCGCGAGACAAAAGGGCCTCGTGAT
ACGCCTATTTTTATAGGTTAATGTCATGATAATAATGGTTTCTTAGACGTCAGGTGGCACTTTTCGGGGA
AATGTGCGCGGAACCCCTATTTGTTTATTTTTCTAAATACATTCAAATATGTATCCGCTCATGAGACAAT
AACCCTGATAAATGCTTCAATAATATTGAAAAAGGAAGAGTATGAGTATTCAACATTTCCGTGTCGCCCT
TATTCCCTTTTTTGCGGCATTTTGCCTTCCTGTTTTTGCTCACCCAGAAACGCTGGTGAAAGTAAAAGAT
GCTGAAGATCAGTT
Features (pLannotate 1.2.2; 24 found; start..end, strand, type, name):
    919..1507    +  rep_origin     ori: high-copy-number ColE1/pMB1/pBR322/pUC origin of replication
   1690..1782    +  CDS            lacI (fragment): lac repressor; lacI; The lac repressor binds to the lac operator to inhibit transcription in E. coli. This inhibition can be relieved by adding lactose or isopropyl-β-D-thiogalactopyranoside (IPTG).
   1795..1816    +  protein_bind   CAP binding site: CAP binding activates transcription in the presence of cAMP. E. coli catabolite activator protein
   1831..1861    +  promoter       lac promoter: promoter for the E. coli lac operon
   1869..1885    +  protein_bind   lac operator: The lac repressor binds to the lac operator to inhibit transcription in E. coli. This inhibition can be relieved by adding lactose or isopropyl-β-D-thiogalactopyranoside (IPTG). lac repressor encoded by lacI
   1949..2089    -  repeat_region  AAV2 ITR: inverted terminal repeat of adeno-associated virus serotype 2 inverted
   2116..2592    -  polyA_signal   hGH poly(A) signal: human growth hormone polyadenylation signal
   2616..3204    -  misc_feature   WPRE: woodchuck hepatitis virus posttranscriptional regulatory element
   3248..3281    +  protein_bind   FRT (minimal): supports FLP-mediated excision but not integration (Turan and Bode, 2011) FLP recombinase from the Saccharomyces cerevisiae 2μ plasmid
   3406..3783    +  CDS            H2B: human histone H2B; HIST1H2BJ
   3802..3891    +  CDS            3xHA: three tandem HA epitope tags
   3958..5529    +  CDS            G: GLYCO_RABVR - Experimental evidence at protein level: Swiss-Prot protein existence level 1. Attaches the virus to host cellular receptor, inducing endocytosis of the virion. In the endosome, the acidic pH induces conformational changes in the glycoprotein trimer, which trigger fusion between virus and cell membrane. There is convincing in vitro evidence that the muscular form of the nicotinic acetylcholine receptor (nAChR), the neuronal cell adhesion molecule (NCAM), and the p75 neurotrophin receptor (p75NTR) bind glycoprotein and thereby facilitate rabies virus entry into cells (By similarity
   5553..5586    -  protein_bind   loxP: Cre-mediated recombination occurs in the 8-bp core sequence (GCATACAT). Cre recombinase
   5626..5675    +  ncRNA          Hammerhead 1: Accession: RF00163 - Hammerhead ribozyme (type I)
   5679..5712    -  protein_bind   loxP: Cre-mediated recombination occurs in the 8-bp core sequence (GCATACAT). Cre recombinase
   5725..5772    -  protein_bind   FRT: FLP-mediated recombination occurs in the 8-bp core sequence TCTAGAAA (Turan and Bode, 2011). FLP recombinase from the Saccharomyces cerevisiae 2μ plasmid
   5881..6328    -  promoter       hSyn promoter: human synapsin I promoter; confers neuron-specific expression (Kügler et al., 2003)
   6397..6424    -  repeat_region  AAV2 ITR (fragment): inverted terminal repeat of adeno-associated virus serotype 2 inverted
   6453..6480    -  repeat_region  AAV2 ITR (fragment): inverted terminal repeat of adeno-associated virus serotype 2 inverted
   6513..6670    +  CDS            lacZα (fragment): LacZα fragment of β-galactosidase; lacZ fragment
   6676..6775    -  misc_feature   bom (fragment): basis of mobility region from pBR322
   6877..6912    -  CDS            rop (fragment): Rop protein, which maintains plasmids at low copy number; rop
   7007..7111    +  promoter       AmpR promoter: bla
   7112..748     +  CDS            AmpR (across the origin): β-lactamase; bla; confers resistance to ampicillin, carbenicillin, and related antibiotics
