[The description below was written by a language model from this plasmid's Addgene catalogue record and pLannotate feature annotations shown in this document.]
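Description:
pAAV-hSyn-ConVERGD-N2cG-WPRE is an adeno-associated virus transfer plasmid that gives neuron-restricted expression of the rabies virus N2c-strain glycoprotein (N2cG) only in cells containing both Cre and Flp recombinases. It is maintained in E. coli through a ColE1/pUC-type origin and ampicillin resistance (bla with its own promoter). The catalogue lists it as low copy and grown in a recombination-deficient strain, as is common for ITR-containing plasmids. Remnants of lac, lacZα, bom and rop sequences are backbone leftovers. AAV2 inverted terminal repeats flank the expression cassette for packaging into AAV particles. One ITR is annotated in full and the other only as two short fragments.

Within the ITRs, the cassette is driven by the human synapsin I promoter and terminated by WPRE, which boosts transcript stability and expression, followed by the human growth hormone polyadenylation signal. All three lie on the minus strand, whereas the coding region lies on the plus strand, so it is inverted relative to the promoter. That region is annotated as human histone H2B, a 3xHA tag and then the rabies G open reading frame. The table does not say how the H2B-3xHA portion is linked to G. An FRT site and a minimal FRT site bracket this inverted segment, consistent with Flp-mediated reorientation into the sense direction. Between the promoter and the payload, a hammerhead ribozyme is flanked by two loxP sites in the same orientation. This suggests that Cre excises a self-cleaving element that would otherwise destroy the transcript, although the record does not spell out the mechanism. Together these steps produce the stated Cre AND Flp logic from a single vector. Repository sequencing found an H358P substitution in N2cG, reported not to affect function. Supplying G in an intersectionally defined population is typically used to complement glycoprotein-deleted rabies virus for transsynaptic tracing, but the record does not state this application.
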