Addgene plasmid #218757: pAAV-hSyn-ConVERGD-N2cG-WPRE
Purpose: Provides AND intersectional (Cre+Flp) expression of N2C glycoprotein
Depositing lab: Lindsay Schwarz. Depositing organization: St. Jude Children's Research Hospital. Publication: A Novel Single Vector Intersectional AAV Strategy for Interrogating Cellular Diversity and Brain Function. Hughes AC, Pollard BG, Xu B, Gammons JW, Chapman P, Bikoff JB, Schwarz LA. bioRxiv. 2023 Feb 8:2023.02.07.527312. doi: 10.1101/2023.02.07.527312. Preprint. PubMed 36798174.
Backbone
  Vector backbone: pAAV
  Backbone manufacturer: Azenta Life Sciences
  Vector type: AAV
Growth in bacteria
  Bacterial resistance: Ampicillin, 100 μg/mL
  Growth temperature: 30°C
  Growth strain: NEB Stable
  Copy number: Low Copy
Gene/Insert
  Gene/Insert name: N2cG
  Species: Rabies virus
  Mutation: See Depositor Comments
  Promoter: hSyn
  Cloning method: Other
Terms and licenses: Academic/Nonprofit Terms; Industry Terms: Not Available to Industry
Depositor comments: Please visit https://doi.org/10.1101/2023.02.07.527312 for bioRxiv preprint. Addgene's NGS results found a H358P mutation in the N2cG insert that does not affect plasmid function.
How to cite: pAAV-hSyn-ConVERGD-N2cG-WPRE was a gift from Lindsay Schwarz (Addgene plasmid # 218757 ; http://n2t.net/addgene:218757 ; RRID:Addgene_218757)
